>Addgene plasmid #35346 | pBbB3a-GFP | depositor full sequence | sequence record 43013 | pBbB3a-GFP sequence 5215 bps
GACGTCTTAATTACCCGACTGGTCTTTGGCACCAGCTTTTAAACGACGCCACAGAGTGGTGCGGCTAATC
CCCAGATAACGCGCCGCGGCGGTCTTATCGCCCTTAAAGCGCGCCAGTACATCCTGTAACGCGTTCGCAT
CCACGGTTGAAGGCGTCAGTTCTGCTGTGTTCACCATAAGCTCAGGTAATAACTGCCGCATAAATTGCCT
GTCCAGCGTTGGCGCGGGATCGACGCTTAAAAAAAGCGCCAGGCGCTCCATCATATTACGCAGTTCGCGA
ATATTACCGGGCCAGCGCCAGGCCAGCAAAAGCGGCTGACACTGTGTCAATCCATGACGTATCGATTCGG
TAAACGGAATTTCCATCGCCGCCAGCGACTGTTTTAAAAAGCTTTCCGCCAGCGGCAAAATATCAGCCTG
CCGCTCGCGCAAAGGAGGAAGCGTCAGACGCAGAATACTCAGGCGATAAAAGAGATCGGGGCGAAAACGT
CCTTGCATTATCTCCCGATCCAGATCGCAATGCGTAGCGCTGATCACCCGGACATCCACCGGGATCGGCT
GGTGTCCGCCGACGCGAGTGACGGCTTTTTCCTCCAGTACGCGCAAAAGTCGGGTTTGTAACGGCAAGGG
CATTTCGCCGATTTCATCCAGAAACAGCGTGCCGCCGTGTGCGATTTCAAACAGCCCCGCCCGGCCTCCT
CGTCGTGAACCGGTAAACGCGCCCTCTTCATAACCAAACAGTTCCGCTTCCAGCAACGACTCGGTAATCG
CGCCGCAATTGACGGCGACAAAGGGAGGGGATGGCTTATTCTGACGGTGAGGCTGGCGGTGAAAGAACGT
CTGGTGAATCGCCTGCGCCGCCAGCTCTTTTCCGGTCCCTGTTTCCCCCTGAATCAGCACTGCCGCACGG
GAGCGGGCATAGAGCGTAATCGTCTGGCGGAGCTGCTCCATTTGCGGCGACTGGCCGCGTATATCGCCCA
GTTCATACCGGGTTTGTAATCCCTTGCCGGATGGGTAATCCACGCGCTGGCGCCGTGTCAGACGGGTCAT
ATCCAGCGCATCATGAAAAGCCTGACGAACGGTCGCCGCGGAATAAATAAAGATGGCGGTCATTCCTGCC
TCTTCCGCCAGATCGGTAATTAATCCCGCGCCGACGACGGCCTCAATACCGTTGGCCTTAAGTTCGTTAA
TTTGCCCGCGCGCGTCCTCTTCGGTGACATAGCTTCGCTGTTCAAGACGGAGGTGAAACGTTTTCTGAAA
GGCAAGTAAAGCCGGAATGGTCTCCTGATAGGTCACGATACCGATAGACGAGGTGAGCTTTCCCGCTTTC
GCCAGCGCCTGTAATACATCGAATCCGCTGGGCTTGATGAGGATCACCGGTATTGACAGGCGGCTTTTTA
AATAGGCCCCATTCGAACCCGCCGCGATAATCGCGTCGCAGCGCTCGGTCGCCAGTTTTTTGCGAATGTA
GGTCACCGCCTTTTCAAAGCCGAGTTGAATAGGCGTGATGGTCGCCAGATGATCAAATTCCAGGCTGATA
TCCCGAAACAGTTCGAACAGACGCGTTACGGAGACCGTCCAGATCACCGGTTTATCGCTATTATCGCGCG
GAGCGCTGTGGGCAGTCGTCATCGCAGTAGATTCATCTTTAAGGGGCGATTTTTTGTTTTAAACGTGTTT
CATAAATGTTGCAATGAAACAGGGTGATTCGTTTCATGAAACGTTAGCTGACACGTTTTTTTTTCCCTTA
ATCGCGCTTATTCATAACAGAAATGACTGTAATTACCTGTTTTTAAATCTCATTGTATTTAATTTTCTCG
CTGCCTCTTTGCCTGGCATAGCCTTTGCTTTGGTGAATACATCTTGAATAACAATTTACTAACATGGAAT
TCAAAAGATCTTTTAAGAAGGAGATATACATATGAGTAAAGGAGAAGAACTTTTCACTGGAGTTGTCCCA
ATTCTTGTTGAATTAGATGGTGATGTTAATGGGCACAAATTTTCTGTCAGTGGAGAGGGTGAAGGTGATG
CAACATACGGAAAACTTACCCTTAAATTTATTTGCACTACTGGAAAACTACCTGTTCCGTGGCCAACACT
TGTCACTACTTTCTCTTATGGTGTTCAATGCTTTTCCCGTTATCCGGATCACATGAAACGGCATGACTTT
TTCAAGAGTGCCATGCCCGAAGGTTATGTACAGGAACGCACTATATCTTTCAAAGATGACGGGAACTACA
AGACGCGTGCTGAAGTCAAGTTTGAAGGTGATACCCTTGTTAATCGTATCGAGTTAAAAGGTATTGATTT
TAAAGAAGATGGAAACATTCTCGGACACAAACTGGAGTACAACTATAACTCACACAATGTATACATCACG
GCAGACAAACAAAAGAATGGAATCAAAGCTAACTTCAAAATTCGCCACAACATTGAAGATGGCTCCGTTC
AACTAGCAGACCATTATCAACAAAATACTCCAATTGGCGATGGCCCTGTCCTTTTACCAGACAACCATTA
CCTGTCCACACAATCTGCCCTTTCGAAAGATCCCAACGAAAAGCGTGACCACATGGTCCTTCTTGAGTTT
GTAACTGCTGCTGGGATTACACATGGCATGGATGAGCTCTACAAATAAGGATCCAAACTCGAGTAAGGAT
CTCCAGGCATCAAATAAAACGAAAGGCTCAGTCGAAAGACTGGGCCTTTCGTTTTATCTGTTGTTTGTCG
GTGAACGCTCTCTACTAGAGTCACACTGGCTCACCTTCGGGTGGGCCTTTCTGCGTTTATACCTAGGCTA
CAGCCGATAGTCTGGAACAGCGCACTTACGGGTTGCTGCGCAACCCAAGTGCTACCGGCGCGGCAGCGTG
ACCCGTGTCGGCGGCTCCAACGGCTCGCCATCGTCCAGAAAACACGGCTCATCGGGCATCGGCAGGCGCT
GCTGCCCGCGCCGTTCCCATTCCTCCGTTTCGGTCAAGGCTGGCAGGTCTGGTTCCATGCCCGGAATGCC
GGGCTGGCTGGGCGGCTCCTCGCCGGGGCCGGTCGGTAGTTGCTGCTCGCCCGGATACAGGGTCGGGATG
CGGCGCAGGTCGCCATGCCCCAACAGCGATTCGTCCTGGTCGTCGTGATCAACCACCACGGCGGCACTGA
ACACCGACAGGCGCAACTGGTCGCGGGGCTGGCCCCACGCCACGCGGTCATTGACCACGTAGGCCAACAC
GGTGCCGGGGCCGTTGAGCTTCACGACGGAGATCCAGCGCTCGGCCACCAAGTCCTTGACTGCGTATTGG
ACCGTCCGCAAAGAACGTCCGATGAGCTTGGAAAGTGTCTTCTGGCTGACCACCACGGCGTTCTGGTGGC
CCATCTGCGCCACGAGGTGATGCAGCAGCATTGCCGCCGTGGGTTTCCTCGCAATAAGCCCGGCCCACGC
CTCATGCGCTTTGCGTTCCGTTTGCACCCAGTGACCGGGCTTGTTCTTGGCTTGAATGCCGATTTCTCTG
GACTGCGTGGCCATGCTTATCTCCATGCGGTAGGGGTGCCGCACGGTTGCGGCACCATGCGCAATCAGCT
GCAACTTTTCGGCAGCGCGACAACAATTATGCGTTGCGTAAAAGTGGCAGTCAATTACAGATTTTCTTTA
ACCTACGCAATGAGCTATTGCGGGGGGTGCCGCAATGAGCTGTTGCGTACCCCCCTTTTTTAAGTTGTTG
ATTTTTAAGTCTTTCGCATTTCGCCCTATATCTAGTTCTTTGGTGCCCAAAGAAGGGCACCCCTGCGGGG
TTCCCCCACGCCTTCGGCGCGGCTCCCCCTCCGGCAAAAAGTGGCCCCTCCGGGGCTTGTTGATCGACTG
CGCGGCCTTCGGCCTTGCCCAAGGTGGCGCTGCCCCCTTGGAACCCCCGCACTCGCCGCCGTGAGGCTCG
GGGGGCAGGCGGGCGGGCTTCGCCCTTCGACTGCCCCCACTCGCATAGGCTTGGGTCGTTCCAGGCGCGT
CAAGGCCAAGCCGCTGCGCGGTCGCTGCGCGAGCCTTGACCCGCCTTCCACTTGGTGTCCAACCGGCAAG
CGAAGCGCGCAGGCCGCAGGCCGGAGGCACTAGTGCTTGGATTCTCACCAATAAAAAACGCCCGGCGGCA
ACCGAGCGTTCTGAACAAATCCAGATGGAGTTCTGAGGTCATTACTGGATCTATCAACAGGAGTCCAAGC
GAGCTCGTAAACTTGGTCTGACAGTTACCAATGCTTAATCAGTGAGGCACCTATCTCAGCGATCTGTCTA
TTTCGTTCATCCATAGTTGCCTGACTCCCCGTCGTGTAGATAACTACGATACGGGAGGGCTTACCATCTG
GCCCCAGTGCTGCAATGATACCGCGAGACCCACGCTCACCGGCTCCAGATTTATCAGCAATAAACCAGCC
AGCCGGAAGGGCCGAGCGCAGAAGTGGTCCTGCAACTTTATCCGCCTCCATCCAGTCTATTAATTGTTGC
CGGGAAGCTAGAGTAAGTAGTTCGCCAGTTAATAGTTTGCGCAACGTTGTTGCCATTGCTACAGGCATCG
TGGTGTCACGCTCGTCGTTTGGTATGGCTTCATTCAGCTCCGGTTCCCAACGATCAAGGCGAGTTACATG
ATCCCCCATGTTGTGCAAAAAAGCGGTTAGCTCCTTCGGTCCTCCGATCGTTGTCAGAAGTAAGTTGGCC
GCAGTGTTATCACTCATGGTTATGGCAGCACTGCATAATTCTCTTACTGTCATGCCATCCGTAAGATGCT
TTTCTGTGACTGGTGAGTACTCAACCAAGTCATTCTGAGAATAGTGTATGCGGCGACCGAGTTGCTCTTG
CCCGGCGTCAATACGGGATAATACCGCGCCACATAGCAGAACTTTAAAAGTGCTCATCATTGGAAAACGT
TCTTCGGGGCGAAAACTCTCAAGGATCTTACCGCTGTTGAGATCCAGTTCGATGTAACCCACTCGTGCAC
CCAACTGATCTTCAGCATCTTTTACTTTCACCAGCGTTTCTGGGTGAGCAAAAACAGGAAGGCAAAATGC
CGCAAAAAAGGGAATAAGGGCGACACGGAAATGTTGAATACTCATACTCTTCCTTTTTCAATATTATTGA
AGCATTTATCAGGGTTATTGTCTCATGAGCGGATACATATTTGAATGTATTTAGAAAAATAAACAAATAG
GGGTTCCGCGCACATTTCCCCGAAAAGTGCCACCT
Features (pLannotate 1.2.2; 9 found; start..end, strand, type, name):
     34..1623    -  CDS            prpR: PRPR_ECOLI - Also known as yahP. Experimental evidence at protein level: Swiss-Prot protein existence level 1. Involved in the transcriptional regulation of the propionate catabolism operon. From Escherichia coli (strain K12).
   1922..2635    +  CDS            &alpha;GFP: &alpha;GFP is a basic (constitutively fluorescent) long stokes shift fluorescent protein published in 1996, derived from Aequorea victoria.
   2671..2742    +  terminator     rrnB T1 terminator: transcription terminator T1 from the E. coli rrnB gene
   2758..2785    +  terminator     T7Te terminator: phage T7 early transcription terminator
   2852..3514    -  CDS            pBBR1 Rep: replication protein for the broad-host-range plasmid pBBR1 from Bordetella bronchiseptica
   3515..4088    -  rep_origin     pBBR1 oriV (fragment): replication origin of the broad-host-range plasmid pBBR1 from Bordetella bronchiseptica; requires the pBBR1 Rep protein for replication
   4101..4195    -  terminator     lambda t0 terminator: transcription terminator from phage lambda
   4225..5085    -  CDS            AmpR: β-lactamase; bla; confers resistance to ampicillin, carbenicillin, and related antibiotics
   5086..5190    -  promoter       AmpR promoter: bla
