[The description below was written by a language model from this plasmid's Addgene catalogue record and pLannotate feature annotations shown in this document.]
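Description:
pBbB3a-GFP is a bacterial expression plasmid from the BglBrick (pBb) vector series, a modular synthetic-biology platform in which replication origin, promoter/regulator module and resistance marker are combined systematically. The full sequence is 5,215 bp, consistent with a 4,498 bp backbone plus a 717 bp GFP insert. Replication relies on the broad-host-range pBBR1 system from Bordetella bronchiseptica: an oriV (annotated as a fragment) together with the pBBR1 Rep protein that it requires. The record lists the plasmid as low copy. Selection is by ampicillin, through a β-lactamase gene driven by its own bla promoter and followed by a lambda t0 terminator that insulates it from the adjacent replication module.

The payload is a synthetic GFP coding sequence, matched by the annotation tool to an Aequorea victoria-derived GFP variant, and it serves as a reporter occupying the cloning position. The catalogue gives the promoter as "ProS", but no promoter is annotated upstream of GFP in the feature table. What the table does show is a divergently oriented prpR gene, encoding the E. coli transcriptional regulator of the propionate catabolism operon, with an unannotated gap of roughly 300 bp between it and GFP. This layout suggests a PrpR-controlled, propionate-responsive promoter in that interval, though the record does not state this explicitly. Downstream of GFP, tandem rrnB T1 and T7Te terminators end transcription before the replication region.

As part of a characterised vector set, the plasmid is suited to measuring expression from this promoter–origin–marker combination by fluorescence. It can also serve as a starting vector in which GFP is replaced by a gene of interest through restriction-based cloning.
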