Addgene plasmid #35346: pBbB3a-GFP
Depositing lab: Jay Keasling. Depositing organization: University of California, Berkeley. Publication: BglBrick vectors and datasheets: A synthetic biology platform for gene expression. Lee TS, Krupa RA, Zhang F, Hajimorad M, Holtz WJ, Prasad N, Lee SK, Keasling JD. J Biol Eng. 2011 Sep 20;5:12. 10.1186/1754-1611-5-12 PubMed 21933410.
Backbone
  Vector backbone: pBb
  Backbone size w/o insert (bp): 4498
  Vector type: Bacterial Expression, Synthetic Biology
Growth in bacteria
  Bacterial resistance: Ampicillin, 100 μg/mL
  Growth temperature: 37°C
  Growth strain: DH5alpha
  Copy number: Low Copy
Gene/Insert
  Gene/Insert name: GFP (alt name: JBEI Part ID: JPUB_000112)
  Species: Synthetic
  Insert size (bp): 717
  Promoter: ProS
  Cloning method: Restriction Enzyme
  Sequencing primers: 5′ GFP-R; 3′ GFP-F
Terms and licenses: Academic/Nonprofit Terms; Industry Terms: Not Available to Industry
Depositor comments: JBEI Part ID: JPUB_000112; Origin: BBR1
How to cite: pBbB3a-GFP was a gift from Jay Keasling (Addgene plasmid # 35346 ; http://n2t.net/addgene:35346 ; RRID:Addgene_35346)
