>Addgene plasmid #35346 | pBbB3a-GFP | addgene partial sequence | sequence record 43693 | GFP-F 5'-GGTCCTTCTTGAGTTTGTAAC-3'
CTCTACAAATAAGGATCCAAACTCGAGTAAGGATCTCCAGGCATCAAATAAAACGAAAGGCTCAGTCGAA
AGACTGGGCCTTTCGTTTTATCTGTTGTTTGTCGGTGAACGCTCTCTACTAGAGTCACACTGGCTCACCT
TCGGGTGGGCCTTTCTGCGTTTATACCTAGGCTACAGCCGATAGTCTGGAACAGCGCACTTACGGGTTGC
TGCGCAACCCAAGTGCTACCGGCGCGGCAGCGTGACCCGTGTCGGCGGCTCCAACGGCTCGCCATCGTCC
AGAAAACACGGCTCATCGGGCATCGGCAGGCGCTGCTGCCCGCGCCGTTCCCATTCCTCCGTTTCGGTCA
AGGCTGGCAGGTCTGGTTCCATGCCCGGAATGCCGGGCTGGCTGGGCGGCTCCTCGCCGGGGCCGGTCGG
TAGTTGCTGCTCGCCCGGATACAGGGTCGGGATGCGGCGCAGGTCGCCATGCCCCAACAGCGATTCGTCC
TGGTCGTCGTGATCAACCACCACGGCGGCACTGAACACCGACAGGCGCAACTGGTCGCGGGGCTGGCCCC
ACGCCACGCGGTCATTGACCACGTAGGCCAACACGGTGCCGGGGCCGTTGAGCTTCACGACGGAGATCCA
GCGCTCGGCCACCAAGTCCTTGACTGCGTATTGGACCGTCCGCAAAGAACGTCCGATGAGCTTGGAAAGT
GTCTTCTGGCTGACCACCACGGCGTTCTGGTGGCCCATCTGCGCCACGAGGTGATGCAGCAGCATTGCCG
CCGTGGGTTTCCTCGCAATAAGCCCGGCCCACGCCTCATGCGCTTTGCGTTCCGTTTGCACCCAGTGACC
GGGCTTGTTCTTGGCTTGAATGCCGATTT
