>Addgene plasmid #35346 | pBbB3a-GFP | addgene partial sequence | sequence record 43694 | GFP-R 5'-CCATCTAATTCAACAAGAATTGGGACAAC-3'
TGTATATCTCCTTCTTAAAAGATCTTTTGAATTCCATGTTAGTAAATTGTTATTCAAGATGTATTCACCA
AAGCAAAGGCTATGCCAGGCAAAGAGGCAGCGAGAAAATTAAATACAATGAGATTTAAAAACAGGTAATT
ACAGTCATTTCTGTTATGAATAAGCGCGATTAAGGGAAAAAAAAACGTGTCAGCTAACGTTTCATGAAAC
GAATCACCCTGTTTCATTGCAACATTTATGAAACACGTTTAAAACAAAAAATCGCCCCTTAAAGATGAAT
CTACTGCGATGACGACTGCCCACAGCGCTCCGCGCGATAATAGCGATAAACCGGTGATCTGGACGGTCTC
CGTAACGCGTCTGTTCGAACTGTTTCGGGATATCAGCCTGGAATTTGATCATCTGGCGACCATCACGCCT
ATTCAACTCGGCTTTGAAAAGGCGGTGACCTACATTCGCAAAAAACTGGCGACCGAGCGCTGCGACGCGA
TTATCGCGGCGGGTTCGAATGGGGCCTATTTAAAAAGCCGCCTGTCAATACCGGTGATCCTCATCAAGCC
CAGCGGATTCGATGTATTACAGGCGCTGGCGAAAGCGGGAAAGCTCACCTCGTCTATCGGTATCGTGACC
TATCAGGAGACCATTCCGGCTTTACTTGCCTTTCAGAAAACGTTTCACCTCCGTCTTGAACAGCGAAGCT
ATGTCACCGAAGAGGACGCGCGCGGGCAAATTAACGAACTTA
